Addgene plasmid #47751: mCherry-hPMCA2xb
Purpose: mammalian expression of mCherry tagged hPMCA2, xb splice variant
Depositing lab: Emanuel Strehler. Depositing organization: Mayo Foundation for Medical Education and Research. Publication: Plasma membrane Ca(2)(+)-ATPases can shape the pattern of Ca(2)(+) transients induced by store-operated Ca(2)(+) entry. Paszty K, Caride AJ, Bajzer Z, Offord CP, Padanyi R, Hegedus L, Varga K, Strehler EE, Enyedi A. Sci Signal. 2015 Feb 17;8(364):ra19. doi: 10.1126/scisignal.2005672. PubMed 25690014.
Backbone
  Vector backbone: pEGFP-C1
  Backbone manufacturer: Clontech
  Modifications to backbone: EGFP replaced with mCherry as Age/KpnI fragment
  Vector type: Mammalian Expression
Growth in bacteria
  Bacterial resistance: Kanamycin, 50 μg/mL
  Growth temperature: 37°C
  Growth strain: DH5alpha
  Copy number: High Copy
Gene/Insert
  Gene/Insert name: PMCA2x/b (alt names: ATPase, Ca++ transporting, plasma membrane 2; ATP2B2)
  Species: H. sapiens (human)
  Mutation: xb splice variant
  Entrez Gene: ATP2B2 (a.k.a. DFNA82, PMCA2, PMCA2a, PMCA2i)
  Promoter: CMV
  Tag / fusion protein: mCherry (N terminal on backbone)
  Cloning method: Restriction Enzyme; 5′ cloning site unknown (unknown if destroyed); 3′ cloning site unknown (unknown if destroyed)
  Sequencing primers: 5′ mCherry F; 3′ SV40pA-R
Terms and licenses: Academic/Nonprofit Terms; Industry Terms: Not Available to Industry
Depositor comments: Similar to Addgene plasmid 47585 except EGFP replaced with mCherry.
How to cite: mCherry-hPMCA2xb was a gift from Emanuel Strehler (Addgene plasmid # 47751 ; http://n2t.net/addgene:47751 ; RRID:Addgene_47751)
