[The description below was written by a language model from this plasmid's Addgene catalogue record.]
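Description:
mCherry-hPMCA2xb is a mammalian expression plasmid built on the Clontech pEGFP-C1 backbone, in which the EGFP coding sequence has been swapped for mCherry as an AgeI/KpnI fragment. It is maintained in E. coli as a high-copy plasmid under kanamycin selection. No feature table accompanies the record, so the origin of replication and other backbone elements are not itemised. The use of an SV40 polyA reverse sequencing primer suggests that an SV40 polyadenylation signal lies downstream of the insert.

The payload is the human plasma membrane calcium ATPase 2 (PMCA2, gene ATP2B2) in its x/b splice form, meaning the "x" variant at one alternative splicing site and the "b" variant at the other. It is transcribed from the CMV promoter, which gives strong constitutive expression in most mammalian cell lines. Because this is a C1-type vector, the fluorescent protein sits upstream of the cloning region, so mCherry is fused to the N terminus of the pump. The restriction sites used to insert the PMCA2 cDNA are recorded as unknown. The depositor notes that the plasmid parallels an EGFP-tagged version of the same isoform and differs only in the fluorophore.

The construct is intended for transfection into mammalian cells to express a red-fluorescent PMCA2xb. This allows the pump's localisation and expression level to be followed by microscopy, and the red tag leaves green channels free for other probes. The associated publication concerns how plasma membrane calcium pumps shape the calcium transients evoked by store-operated calcium entry, which points to use in comparing the effects of PMCA isoforms and splice variants on cellular calcium signalling.
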