>Addgene plasmid #47751 | mCherry-hPMCA2xb | addgene partial sequence | sequence record 69975 | CMV-F 5'-CGCAAATGGGCGGTAGGCGTG-3'
AACCGTCAGAATCCGCTAGCGCTACCGGTCGCCACCATGGTGAGCAAGGGCGAGGAGGATAACATGGCCA
TCATCAAGGAGTTCATGCGCTTCAAGGTGCACATGGAGGGCTCCGTGAACGGCCACGAGTTCGAGATCGA
GGGCGAGGGCGAGGGCCGCCCCTACGAGGGCACCCAGACCGCCAAGCTGAAGGTGACCAAGGGTGGCCCC
CTGCCCTTCGCCTGGGACATCCTGTCCCCTCAGTTCATGTACGGCTCCAAGGCCTACGTGAAGCACCCCG
CCGACATCCCCGACTACTTGAAGCTGTCCTTCCCCGAGGGCTTCAAGTGGGAGCGCGTGATGAACTTCGA
GGACGGCGGCGTGGTGACCGTGACCCAGGACTCCTCCCTGCAGGACGGCGAGTTCATCTACAAGGTGAAG
CTGCGCGGCACCAACTTCCCCTCCGACGGCCCCGTAATGCAGAAGAAGACCATGGGCTGGGAGGCCTCCT
CCGAGCGGATGTACCCCGAGGACGGCGCCCTGAAGGGCGAGATCAAGCAGAGGCTGAAGCTGAAGGACGG
CGGCCACTACGACGCTGAGGTCAAGACCACCTACAAGGCCAAGAAGCCCGTGCAGCTGCCCGGCGCCTAC
AACGTCAACATCAAGTTGGACATCACCTCCCACAACGAGGACTACACCATCGTGGAACAGTACGAACGCG
CCGAGGGCCGCCACTCCACCGGCGGCATGGACGAGCTGTACAAGTCCGGACTCAGATCTCGAGCTCAAGC
TTCGAATTCTGCAGTCGACGGTACCGCGGTGGCGGCCGCCATGGGTGACATGACCAACAGCGAC
