>Addgene plasmid #47751 | mCherry-hPMCA2xb | addgene partial sequence | sequence record 69978 | mCherry-F 5'-ccccgtaatgcagaagaaga-3'
ACCCCGAGGACGGCGCCCTGAAGGGCGAGATCAAGCAGAGGCTGAAGCTGAAGGACGGCGGCCACTACGA
CGCTGAGGTCAAGACCACCTACAAGGCCAAGAAGCCCGTGCAGCTGCCCGGCGCCTACAACGTCAACATC
AAGTTGGACATCACCTCCCACAACGAGGACTACACCATCGTGGAACAGTACGAACGCGCCGAGGGCCGCC
ACTCCACCGGCGGCATGGACGAGCTGTACAAGTCCGGACTCAGATCTCGAGCTCAAGCTTCGAATTCTGC
AGTCGACGGTACCGCGGTGGCGGCCGCCATGGGTGACATGACCAACAGCGACTTTTACTCCAAAAACCAA
AGAAATGAGTCGAGCCATGGGGGCGAGTTCGGGTGCACAATGGAGGAGCTCCGCTCCCTCATGGAGCTGC
GGGGCACTGAGGCTGTGGTCAAGATCAAGGAGACTTATGGGGACACCGAAGCCATCTGCCGGCGCCTCAA
AACCTCACCTGTTGAAGGTTTGCCGGACACCGCTCCAGACCTGGAAAAGAGAAAGCAAATTTTTGGGCAA
AACTTTATACCTCCAAAGAAGCCAAAAACCTTCCTGCAGCTCGTGTGGGAGGCGCTGCAGGACGTGACGC
TCATCATCCTGGAGATTGCCGCCATCATCTCCCTGGGGCTGTCCTTCTACCACCCGCCCGGCGAGGGCAA
CGAAGGATGTGCGACGGCCC
