>Addgene plasmid #47751 | mCherry-hPMCA2xb | addgene partial sequence | sequence record 69980 | hPMCA2-F1 5'-GGAGAGTCTGACCAGGTGC-3'
CCCACGTGATGGAGGGCTCAGGACGGATGTTGGTGACTGCTGTGGGTGTGAACTCTCAGACTGGCATCAT
CTTTACCCTCCTGGGGGCTGGTGGTGAAGAGGAAGAGAAGAAAGACAAAAAAGGTAAAATGCAGGATGGC
AATGTGGACGCCAGCCAGAGCAAAGCCAAACAACAGGACGGGGCAGCCGCCATGGAGATGCAGCCCCTCA
AGAGTGCCGAGGGCGGCGACGCTGACGACAGGAAGAAGGCCAGCATGCACAAGAAGGAGAAGTCCGTGCT
GCAGGGCAAGCTCACCAAGCTGGCTGTGCAGATCGGGAAGGCGGGCTTGGTGATGTCAGCCATCACGGTG
ATCATCCTGGTGCTCTACTTCACTGTGGACACCTTCGTGGTCAACAAGAAGCCGTGGCTGCCTGAGTGCA
CGCCCGTCTACGTGCAGTACTTTGTCAAGTTCTTCATCATTGGCGTGACGGTGCTGGTGGTCGCCGTGCC
CGAGGGGCTCCCTCTGGCCGTCACCATCTCGTTGGCCTATTCGGTGAAGAAAATGATGAAGGACAACAAC
CTGGTACGCCACCTGGATGCCTGTGAGACCATGGGCAATGCCACAGCCATCTGCTCAGACAAGACAGGCA
CGCTGACCACCAATCGCATGACAGTGGTACAGGCCTATGTCGGCGACGTCCACTATAAAGAGATCCCCGA
CCCCAGCTCCATCAACACCAAGACCATGGAGCTGCTGATCAATGCCATCGCCATCAACAGCGCCTACACC
ACCAAGAT
